Addgene plasmid #206027: GFP-Lamin-A
Purpose: Expresses GFP-tagged Lamin A in mammalian cells
Depositing lab: Geert van den Bogaart. Depositing organization: University of Groningen. Publication: Atypical cofilin signaling drives dendritic cell migration through the extracellular matrix via nuclear deformation. Warner H, Franciosa G, van der Borg G, Coenen B, Faas F, Koenig C, de Boer R, Classens R, Maassen S, Baranov MV, Mahajan S, Dabral D, Bianchi F, van Hilten N, Risselada HJ, Roos WH, Olsen JV, Cano LQ, van den Bogaart G. Cell Rep. 2024 Feb 27;43(3):113866. doi: 10.1016/j.celrep.2024.113866. PubMed 38416638.
Backbone
  Vector backbone: peGFP-C1
  Vector type: Mammalian Expression
Growth in bacteria
  Bacterial resistance: Kanamycin, 50 μg/mL
  Growth temperature: 37°C
  Growth strain: DH5alpha
  Copy number: High Copy
Gene/Insert
  Gene/Insert name: Lamin-A (alt names: LMNA; LMN1)
  Species: H. sapiens (human)
  Insert size (bp): -42
  GenBank ID: NM_001257374.2
  Entrez Gene: LMNA (a.k.a. CDCD1, CDDC, CMD1A, CMT2B1, EMD2, FPL, FPLD, FPLD2, HGPS, IDC, LDP1, LFP, LGMD1B, LMN1, LMNC, LMNL1, MADA, PRO1)
  Promoter: CMV
  Tag / fusion protein: eGFP (N terminal on insert)
  Cloning method: Restriction Enzyme; 5′ cloning site XhoI (not destroyed); 3′ cloning site EcoRI (not destroyed)
  Sequencing primers: 5′ CATGGTCCTGCTGGAGTTCGTG; 3′ GAAATTTGTGATGCTATTGC
Resource information
  A portion of this plasmid was derived from a plasmid made by: Synthetic gene by Genscript
Terms and licenses: Academic/Nonprofit Terms; Industry Terms: Not Available to Industry
How to cite: GFP-Lamin-A was a gift from Geert van den Bogaart (Addgene plasmid # 206027 ; http://n2t.net/addgene:206027 ; RRID:Addgene_206027)
