[The description below was written by a language model from this plasmid's Addgene catalogue record and pLannotate feature annotations shown in this document.]
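Description:
GFP-Lamin-A is a mammalian expression plasmid built on the peGFP-C1 backbone that produces human lamin A (LMNA) fused at its N terminus to EGFP. The sequenced record is 6,754 nt. Transcription is driven by the human cytomegalovirus immediate early enhancer and promoter. These are followed by the EGFP coding sequence, a short stretch of residual multiple cloning site that serves as a linker, and then the roughly 2 kb LMNA open reading frame. According to the record, the LMNA insert came from a synthetic gene and was placed between XhoI and EcoRI sites, both of which are retained. An SV40 polyadenylation signal terminates the fusion transcript. The catalogue's insert size is a negative number and is clearly erroneous, so the annotated LMNA feature is the better guide to its length. Several very short automated hits are likely spurious matches or ordinary backbone remnants rather than functional parts. These include the chicken β-actin promoter fragments in the linker region, and the large T antigen, ble and bGH poly(A) fragments.

The plasmid replicates at high copy in E. coli from a ColE1/pUC-type origin and also carries an f1 phage origin. Selection relies on a single Tn5 aminoglycoside phosphotransferase gene (NeoR/KanR) placed behind tandem bacterial (bla-type) and SV40 early promoters and ended by an HSV TK polyadenylation signal. This gene confers kanamycin resistance in bacteria and should allow G418 selection in mammalian cells.

Lamin A is a structural component of the nuclear lamina, so the fusion is suited to fluorescently marking the nuclear envelope in transfected cells. The associated study concerns nuclear deformation during dendritic cell migration.
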