Features (pLannotate 1.2.2; 18 found; start..end, strand, type, name):
     61..364     +  enhancer       CMV enhancer: human cytomegalovirus immediate early enhancer
    365..568     +  promoter       CMV promoter: human cytomegalovirus (CMV) immediate early promoter
    613..1329    +  CDS            EGFP: EGFP is a basic (constitutively fluorescent) green fluorescent protein published in 1996, derived from Aequorea victoria. It is reported to be a rapidly-maturing weak dimer with moderate acid sensitivity.
   1330..1348    +  misc_feature   MCS (fragment): multiple cloning site
   1351..1368    +  promoter       chicken β-actin promoter (fragment): contains a 21-bp deletion relative to the standard chicken β-actin promoter
   1369..1386    +  promoter       chicken β-actin promoter (fragment): contains a 21-bp deletion relative to the standard chicken β-actin promoter
   1390..3378    +  CDS            LMNA: LMNA_HUMAN - Also known as LMN1. Experimental evidence at protein level: Swiss-Prot protein existence level 1. Prelamin-A/C can accelerate smooth muscle cell senescence. It acts to disrupt mitosis and induce DNA damage in vascular smooth muscle cells (VSMCs), leading to mitotic failure, genomic instability, and premature senescence. From Homo sapiens (Human).
   3382..3418    +  misc_feature   MCS (fragment): multiple cloning site
   3435..3519    +  CDS            large T antigen (fragment): large T antigen from SV40 (simian virus 40)
   3542..3663    +  polyA_signal   SV40 poly(A) signal: SV40 polyadenylation signal
   3697..4125    -  rep_origin     f1 ori (sequence partly withheld): f1 bacteriophage origin of replication; arrow indicates direction of (+) strand synthesis
   4152..4256    +  promoter       AmpR promoter: bla
   4258..4615    +  promoter       SV40 promoter: SV40 enhancer and early promoter
   4650..5444    +  CDS            NeoR/KanR: aminoglycoside phosphotransferase from Tn5; aph(3')-II (or nptII); confers resistance to neomycin, kanamycin, and G418 (Geneticin®)
   5465..5617    +  CDS            ble (fragment): BLE_KLEPN - Experimental evidence at protein level: Swiss-Prot protein existence level 1. Binding protein with a strong affinity to the bleomycin family of antibiotics. Binds to CL990; an antimitotic-antibiotic compound. From Klebsiella pneumoniae.
   5676..5723    +  polyA_signal   HSV TK poly(A) signal: herpes simplex virus thymidine kinase polyadenylation signal (Cole and Stacy, 1985)
   5814..5830    -  polyA_signal   bGH poly(A) signal (fragment): bovine growth hormone polyadenylation signal
   6052..6640    +  rep_origin     ori: high-copy-number ColE1/pMB1/pBR322/pUC origin of replication
>Addgene plasmid #206027 | GFP-Lamin-A | addgene full sequence | sequence record 405389 | Addgene NGS Result
TAGTTATTAATAGTAATCAATTACGGGGTCATTAGTTCATAGCCCATATATGGAGTTCCGCGTTACATAA
CTTACGGTAAATGGCCCGCCTGGCTGACCGCCCAACGACCCCCGCCCATTGACGTCAATAATGACGTATG
TTCCCATAGTAACGCCAATAGGGACTTTCCATTGACGTCAATGGGTGGAGTATTTACGGTAAACTGCCCA
CTTGGCAGTACATCAAGTGTATCATATGCCAAGTACGCCCCCTATTGACGTCAATGACGGTAAATGGCCC
GCCTGGCATTATGCCCAGTACATGACCTTATGGGACTTTCCTACTTGGCAGTACATCTACGTATTAGTCA
TCGCTATTACCATGGTGATGCGGTTTTGGCAGTACATCAATGGGCGTGGATAGCGGTTTGACTCACGGGG
ATTTCCAAGTCTCCACCCCATTGACGTCAATGGGAGTTTGTTTTGGCACCAAAATCAACGGGACTTTCCA
AAATGTCGTAACAACTCCGCCCCATTGACGCAAATGGGCGGTAGGCGTGTACGGTGGGAGGTCTATATAA
GCAGAGCTGGTTTAGTGAACCGTCAGATCCGCTAGCGCTACCGGTCGCCACCATGGTGAGCAAGGGCGAG
GAGCTGTTCACCGGGGTGGTGCCCATCCTGGTCGAGCTGGACGGCGACGTAAACGGCCACAAGTTCAGCG
TGTCCGGCGAGGGCGAGGGCGATGCCACCTACGGCAAGCTGACCCTGAAGTTCATCTGCACCACCGGCAA
GCTGCCCGTGCCCTGGCCCACCCTCGTGACCACCCTGACCTACGGCGTGCAGTGCTTCAGCCGCTACCCC
GACCACATGAAGCAGCACGACTTCTTCAAGTCCGCCATGCCCGAAGGCTACGTCCAGGAGCGCACCATCT
TCTTCAAGGACGACGGCAACTACAAGACCCGCGCCGAGGTGAAGTTCGAGGGCGACACCCTGGTGAACCG
CATCGAGCTGAAGGGCATCGACTTCAAGGAGGACGGCAACATCCTGGGGCACAAGCTGGAGTACAACTAC
AACAGCCACAACGTCTATATCATGGCCGACAAGCAGAAGAACGGCATCAAGGTGAACTTCAAGATCCGCC
ACAACATCGAGGACGGCAGCGTGCAGCTCGCCGACCACTACCAGCAGAACACCCCCATCGGCGACGGCCC
CGTGCTGCTGCCCGACAACCACTACCTGAGCACCCAGTCCGCCCTGAGCAAAGACCCCAACGAGAAGCGC
GATCACATGGTCCTGCTGGAGTTCGTGACCGCCGCCGGGATCACTCTCGGCATGGACGAGCTGTACAAGT
CCGGACTCAGATCTCGAGGCGGCGGCGGCGGCGGCGGCGGCGGCGGCGGCGGCGGCGGCGAAACCCCGAG
CCAGCGCCGCGCGACCCGCAGCGGCGCGCAGGCGAGCAGCACCCCGCTGAGCCCGACCCGCATTACCCGC
CTGCAGGAAAAAGAAGATCTGCAGGAACTGAACGATCGCCTGGCGGTGTATATTGATCGCGTGCGCAGCC
TGGAAACCGAAAACGCGGGCCTGCGCCTGCGCATTACCGAAAGCGAAGAAGTGGTGAGCCGCGAAGTGAG
CGGCATTAAAGCGGCGTATGAAGCGGAACTGGGCGATGCGCGCAAAACCCTGGATAGCGTGGCGAAAGAA
CGCGCGCGCCTGCAGCTGGAACTGAGCAAAGTGCGCGAAGAATTTAAAGAACTGAAAGCGCGCAACACCA
AAAAAGAAGGCGATCTGATTGCGGCGCAGGCGCGCCTGAAAGATCTGGAAGCGCTGCTGAACAGCAAAGA
AGCGGCGCTGAGCACCGCGCTGAGCGAAAAACGCACCCTGGAAGGCGAACTGCATGATCTGCGCGGCCAG
GTGGCGAAACTGGAAGCGGCGCTGGGCGAAGCGAAAAAACAGCTGCAGGATGAAATGCTGCGCCGCGTGG
ATGCGGAAAACCGCCTGCAGACCATGAAAGAAGAACTGGATTTTCAGAAAAACATTTATAGCGAAGAACT
GCGCGAAACCAAACGCCGCCATGAAACCCGCCTGGTGGAAATTGATAACGGCAAACAGCGCGAATTTGAA
AGCCGCCTGGCGGATGCGCTGCAGGAACTGCGCGCGCAGCATGAAGATCAGGTGGAACAGTATAAAAAAG
AACTGGAAAAAACCTATAGCGCGAAACTGGATAACGCGCGCCAGAGCGCGGAACGCAACAGCAACCTGGT
GGGCGCGGCGCATGAAGAACTGCAGCAGAGCCGCATTCGCATTGATAGCCTGAGCGCGCAGCTGAGCCAG
CTGCAGAAACAGCTGGCGGCGAAAGAAGCGAAACTGCGCGATCTGGAAGATAGCCTGGCGCGCGAACGCG
ATACCAGCCGCCGCCTGCTGGCGGAAAAAGAACGCGAAATGGCGGAAATGCGCGCGCGCATGCAGCAGCA
GCTGGATGAATATCAGGAACTGCTGGATATTAAACTGGCGCTGGATATGGAAATTCATGCGTATCGCAAA
CTGCTGGAAGGCGAAGAAGAACGCCTGCGCCTGAGCCCGAGCCCGACCAGCCAGCGCAGCCGCGGCCGCG
CGAGCAGCCATAGCAGCCAGACCCAGGGCGGCGGCAGCGTGACCAAAAAACGCAAACTGGAAAGCACCGA
AAGCCGCAGCAGCTTTAGCCAGCATGCGCGCACCAGCGGCCGCGTGGCGGTGGAAGAAGTGGATGAAGAA
GGCAAATTTGTGCGCCTGCGCAACAAAAGCAACGAAGATCAGAGCATGGGCAACTGGCAGATTAAACGCC
AGAACGGCGATGATCCGCTGCTGACCTATCGCTTTCCGCCGAAATTTACCCTGAAAGCGGGCCAGGTGGT
GACCATTTGGGCGGCGGGCGCGGGCGCGACCCATAGCCCGCCGACCGATCTGGTGTGGAAAGCGCAGAAC
ACCTGGGGCTGCGGCAACAGCCTGCGCACCGCGCTGATTAACAGCACCGGCGAAGAAGTGGCGATGCGCA
AACTGGTGCGCAGCGTGACCGTGGTGGAAGATGATGAAGATGAAGATGGCGATGATCTGCTGCATCATCA
TCATGGCAGCCATTGCAGCAGCAGCGGCGATCCGGCGGAATATAACCTGCGCAGCCGCACCGTGCTGTGC
GGCACCTGCGGCCAGCCGGCGGATAAAGCGAGCGCGAGCGGCAGCGGCGCGCAGGTGGGCGGCCCGATTA
GCAGCGGCAGCAGCGCGAGCAGCGTGACCGTGACCCGCAGCTATCGCAGCGTGGGCGGCAGCGGCGGCGG
CAGCTTTGGCGATAACCTGGTGACCCGCAGCTATCTGCTGGGCAACAGCAGCCCGCGCACCCAGAGCCCG
CAGAACTGCAGCATTATGTAAGAATTCTGCAGTCGACGGTACCGCGGGCCCGGGATCCACCGGATCTAGA
TAACTGATCATAATCAGCCATACCACATTTGTAGAGGTTTTACTTGCTTTAAAAAACCTCCCACACCTCC
CCCTGAACCTGAAACATAAAATGAATGCAATTGTTGTTGTTAACTTGTTTATTGCAGCTTATAATGGTTA
CAAATAAAGCAATAGCATCACAAATTTCACAAATAAAGCATTTTTTTCACTGCATTCTAGTTGTGGTTTG
TCCAAACTCATCAATGTATCTTAACGCGTAAATTGTAAGCGTTAATATTTTGTTAAAATTCGCGTTAAAT
TTTTGTTAAATCAGCTCATTTTTTAACCAATAGGCCGAAATCGGCAAAATCCCTTATAAATCAAAAGAAT
AGACCGAGATAGGGT
[37 nt withheld, positions 3796-3832]
AAAGAACGTGGACTCCAACGTCAAAGG
[49 nt withheld, positions 3860-3908]
T
[91 nt withheld, positions 3910-4000]
G
[124 nt withheld, positions 4002-4125]
CAGGTGGCACTTTTCGGGGAAATGTGCGCGGAACCCCTATTTGTTTATTTTTCTAAATACATTCAAATAT
GTATCCGCTCATGAGACAATAACCCTGATAAATGCTTCAATAATATTGAAAAAGGAAGAGTCCTGAGGCG
GAAAGAACCAGCTGTGGAATGTGTGTCAGTTAGGGTGTGGAAAGTCCCCAGGCTCCCCAGCAGGCAGAAG
TATGCAAAGCATGCATCTCAATTAGTCAGCAACCAGGTGTGGAAAGTCCCCAGGCTCCCCAGCAGGCAGA
AGTATGCAAAGCATGCATCTCAATTAGTCAGCAACCATAGTCCCGCCCCTAACTCCGCCCATCCCGCCCC
TAACTCCGCCCAGTTCCGCCCATTCTCCGCCCCATGGCTGACTAATTTTTTTTATTTATGCAGAGGCCGA
GGCCGCCTCGGCCTCTGAGCTATTCCAGAAGTAGTGAGGAGGCTTTTTTGGAGGCCTAGGCTTTTGCAAA
GATCGATCAAGAGACAGGATGAGGATCGTTTCGCATGATTGAACAAGATGGATTGCACGCAGGTTCTCCG
GCCGCTTGGGTGGAGAGGCTATTCGGCTATGACTGGGCACAACAGACAATCGGCTGCTCTGATGCCGCCG
TGTTCCGGCTGTCAGCGCAGGGGCGCCCGGTTCTTTTTGTCAAGACCGACCTGTCCGGTGCCCTGAATGA
ACTGCAAGACGAGGCAGCGCGGCTATCGTGGCTGGCCACGACGGGCGTTCCTTGCGCAGCTGTGCTCGAC
GTTGTCACTGAAGCGGGAAGGGACTGGCTGCTATTGGGCGAAGTGCCGGGGCAGGATCTCCTGTCATCTC
ACCTTGCTCCTGCCGAGAAAGTATCCATCATGGCTGATGCAATGCGGCGGCTGCATACGCTTGATCCGGC
TACCTGCCCATTCGACCACCAAGCGAAACATCGCATCGAGCGAGCACGTACTCGGATGGAAGCCGGTCTT
GTCGATCAGGATGATCTGGACGAAGAGCATCAGGGGCTCGCGCCAGCCGAACTGTTCGCCAGGCTCAAGG
CGAGCATGCCCGACGGCGAGGATCTCGTCGTGACCCATGGCGATGCCTGCTTGCCGAATATCATGGTGGA
AAATGGCCGCTTTTCTGGATTCATCGACTGTGGCCGGCTGGGTGTGGCGGACCGCTATCAGGACATAGCG
TTGGCTACCCGTGATATTGCTGAAGAGCTTGGCGGCGAATGGGCTGACCGCTTCCTCGTGCTTTACGGTA
TCGCCGCTCCCGATTCGCAGCGCATCGCCTTCTATCGCCTTCTTGACGAGTTCTTCTGAGCGGGACTCTG
GGGTTCGAAATGACCGACCAAGCGACGCCCAACCTGCCATCACGAGATTTCGATTCCACCGCCGCCTTCT
ATGAAAGGTTGGGCTTCGGAATCGTTTTCCGGGACGCCGGCTGGATGATCCTCCAGCGCGGGGATCTCAT
GCTGGAGTTCTTCGCCCACCCTAGGGGGAGGCTAACTGAAACACGGAAGGAGACAATACCGGAAGGAACC
CGCGCTATGACGGCAATAAAAAGACAGAATAAAACGCACGGTGTTGGGTCGTTTGTTCATAAACGCGGGG
TTCGGTCCCAGGGCTGGCACTCTGTCGATACCCCACCGAGACCCCATTGGGGCCAATACGCCCGCGTTTC
TTCCTTTTCCCCACCCCACCCCCCAAGTTCGGGTGAAGGCCCAGGGCTCGCAGCCAACGTCGGGGCGGCA
GGCCCTGCCATAGCCTCAGGTTACTCATATATACTTTAGATTGATTTAAAACTTCATTTTTAATTTAAAA
GGATCTAGGTGAAGATCCTTTTTGATAATCTCATGACCAAAATCCCTTAACGTGAGTTTTCGTTCCACTG
AGCGTCAGACCCCGTAGAAAAGATCAAAGGATCTTCTTGAGATCCTTTTTTTCTGCGCGTAATCTGCTGC
TTGCAAACAAAAAAACCACCGCTACCAGCGGTGGTTTGTTTGCCGGATCAAGAGCTACCAACTCTTTTTC
CGAAGGTAACTGGCTTCAGCAGAGCGCAGATACCAAATACTGTTCTTCTAGTGTAGCCGTAGTTAGGCCA
CCACTTCAAGAACTCTGTAGCACCGCCTACATACCTCGCTCTGCTAATCCTGTTACCAGTGGCTGCTGCC
AGTGGCGATAAGTCGTGTCTTACCGGGTTGGACTCAAGACGATAGTTACCGGATAAGGCGCAGCGGTCGG
GCTGAACGGGGGGTTCGTGCACACAGCCCAGCTTGGAGCGAACGACCTACACCGAACTGAGATACCTACA
GCGTGAGCTATGAGAAAGCGCCACGCTTCCCGAAGGGAGAAAGGCGGACAGGTATCCGGTAAGCGGCAGG
GTCGGAACAGGAGAGCGCACGAGGGAGCTTCCAGGGGGAAACGCCTGGTATCTTTATAGTCCTGTCGGGT
TTCGCCACCTCTGACTTGAGCGTCGATTTTTGTGATGCTCGTCAGGGGGGCGGAGCCTATGGAAAAACGC
CAGCAACGCGGCCTTTTTACGGTTCCTGGCCTTTTGCTGGCCTTTTGCTCACATGTTCTTTCCTGCGTTA
TCCCCTGATTCTGTGGATAACCGTATTACCGCCATGCAT
